>Addgene plasmid #108686 | BB3nK_ext_AC | addgene full sequence | sequence record 208123 | Addgene NGS Result
CGCTGTGAGCAAAAGGCCAGCAAAAGGCCAGGAACCGTAAAAAGGCCGCGTTGCTGGCGTTTTTCCATAG
GCTCCGCCCCCCTGACGAGCATCACAAAAATCGACGCTCAAGTCAGAGGTGGCGAAACCCGACAGGACTA
TAAAGATACCAGGCGTTTCCCCCTGGAAGCTCCCTCGTGCGCTCTCCTGTTCCGACCCTGCCGCTTACCG
GATACCTGTCCGCCTTTCTCCCTTCGGGAAGCGTGGCGCTTTCTCATAGCTCACGCTGTAGGTATCTCAG
TTCGGTGTAGGTCGTTCGCTCCAAGCTGGGCTGTGTGCACGAACCCCCCGTTCAGCCCGACCGCTGCGCC
TTATCCGGTAACTATCGTCTTGAGTCCAACCCGGTAAGACACGACTTATCGCCACTGGCAGCAGCCACTG
GTAACAGGATTAGCAGAGCGAGGTATGTAGGCGGTGCTACAGAGTTCTTGAAGTGGTGGCCTAACTACGG
CTACACTAGAAGAACAGTATTTGGTATCTGCGCTCTGCTGAAGCCAGTTACCTTCGGAAAAAGAGTTGGT
AGCTCTTGATCCGGCAAACAAACCACCGCTGGTAGCGGTGGTTTTTTTGTTTGCAAGCAGCAGATTACGC
GCAGAAAAAAAGGATCTCAAGAAGATCCTTTGATCTTTTCTACGGGGTGGAGCGCAAAAAACCCCGCCCC
TGACAGGGCGGGGTTTTTTCGCGATCGAAGACCCAATTGGAGACCCTCGAGGGATCCGGTCTCCGATCGG
GTCTTCAATTCATGGACATGGAGGCCCAGAATACCCTCCTTGACAGTCTTGACGTGCGCAGCTCAGGGGC
ATGATGTGACTGTCGCCCGTACATTTAGCCCATACATCCCCATGTATAATCATTTGCATCCATACATTTT
GATGGCCGCACGGCGCGAAGCAAAAATTACGGCTCCTCGCTGCAGACGTGCGAGCAGGGAAACGCTCCCC
TCACAGACGCGTTGAATTGTCCCCACGCCGCGCCCCTGTAGAGAAATATAAAAGGTTAGGATTTGCCACT
GAGGTTCTTCTTTCATATACTTCCTTTTAAAATCTTGCTAGGATACAGTTCTCACATCACATCCGAACAT
AAACAACCATGGGTAAGGAAAAGACTCACGTTTCGAGGCCGCGATTAAATTCCAACATGGATGCTGATTT
ATATGGGTATAAATGGGCTCGCGATAATGTCGGGCAATCAGGTGCGACAATCTATCGATTGTATGGGAAG
CCCGATGCGCCAGAGTTGTTTCTGAAACATGGCAAAGGTAGCGTTGCCAATGATGTTACAGATGAGATGG
TCAGACTAAACTGGCTGACGGAATTTATGCCTCTTCCGACCATCAAGCATTTTATCCGTACTCCTGATGA
TGCATGGTTACTCACCACTGCGATCCCCGGCAAAACAGCATTCCAGGTATTAGAAGAATATCCTGATTCA
GGTGAAAATATTGTTGATGCGCTGGCAGTGTTCCTGCGCCGGTTGCATTCGATTCCTGTTTGTAATTGTC
CTTTTAACAGCGATCGCGTATTTCGTCTCGCTCAGGCGCAATCACGAATGAATAACGGTTTGGTTGATGC
GAGTGATTTTGATGACGAGCGTAATGGCTGGCCTGTTGAACAAGTCTGGAAAGAAATGCATAAGCTTTTG
CCATTCTCACCGGATTCAGTCGTCACTCATGGTGATTTCTCACTTGATAACCTTATTTTTGACGAGGGGA
AATTAATAGGTTGTATTGATGTTGGACGAGTCGGAATCGCAGACCGATACCAGGATCTTGCCATCCTATG
GAACTGCCTCGGTGAGTTTTCTCCTTCATTACAGAAACGGCTTTTTCAAAAATATGGTATTGATAATCCT
GATATGAATAAATTGCAGTTTCATTTGATGCTCGATGAGTTTTTCTAATCAGTACTGACAATAAAAAGAT
TCTTGTTTTCAAGAACTTGTCATTTGTATAGTTTTTTTATATTGTAGTTGTTCTATTTTAATCAAATGTT
AGCGTGATTTATATTTTTTTTCGCCTCGACATCATCTGCCCAGATGCGAAGTTAAGTGCGCAGAAAGTAA
TATCATGCGTCAATCGTATGTGAATGCTGGTCGCTATACTGGCTTGTAAGCAATCTGGACAATTATGTAA
GCGGGTTACGTAAACAGTTATGTAAGCAGAAAAATTTCAAACGACAAAACTTGGGGTCTACAGACACAGT
AGCCAGAAGATTGCACTACCATTCGACTCCTCATGACCCACTCTTTCGATCCATGTAGTTAGGTTACCGT
TTTTCCTAATATTTAAGGATGTTGAAAATTCATTTTCATTTTTTTCGTTTTTAAGATTTTCTCACAACTC
TTCCAAAGATTACTAGTTGACTTTTCAAATATTTAGGGTATTTTTCTCACTTTTTCCTAGCAAACTCCAA
TTGGTGGGTTCAGTGCAATGGAGTATCACCTTGCAACCACAACGTAATAGCTAACTTGTGGCCACCATGT
CTGGTTGTAGAGATAATTGGATTCTAATGTGGATCACATGACTACTCACGTGTCAAAAACCCAACCTGAC
TTGGCCCAGCTTAGCAAGAATATTTCGAATCCACTCTTGTGGCCTAGTGGAC
Features (pLannotate 1.2.2; 4 found; start..end, strand, type, name):
     62..650     -  rep_origin     ori: high-copy-number ColE1/pMB1/pBR322/pUC origin of replication
    785..1128    +  promoter       TEF promoter: Ashbya gossypii TEF promoter
   1129..1938    +  CDS            KanR: aminoglycoside phosphotransferase; aph(3')-Ia; confers resistance to kanamycin
   1944..2141    +  terminator     TEF terminator: Ashbya gossypii TEF terminator
