>Addgene plasmid #108686 | BB3nK_ext_AC | depositor full sequence | sequence record 212774 | BB3nK_ext_AC sequence 2642 bps
CGCTGTGAGCAAAAGGCCAGCAAAAGGCCAGGAACCGTAAAAAGGCCGCGTTGCTGGCGTTTTTCCATAG
GCTCCGCCCCCCTGACGAGCATCACAAAAATCGACGCTCAAGTCAGAGGTGGCGAAACCCGACAGGACTA
TAAAGATACCAGGCGTTTCCCCCTGGAAGCTCCCTCGTGCGCTCTCCTGTTCCGACCCTGCCGCTTACCG
GATACCTGTCCGCCTTTCTCCCTTCGGGAAGCGTGGCGCTTTCTCAATGCTCACGCTGTAGGTATCTCAG
TTCGGTGTAGGTCGTTCGCTCCAAGCTGGGCTGTGTGCACGAACCCCCCGTTCAGCCCGACCGCTGCGCC
TTATCCGGTAACTATCGTCTTGAGTCCAACCCGGTAAGACACGACTTATCGCCACTGGCAGCAGCCACTG
GTAACAGGATTAGCAGAGCGAGGTATGTAGGCGGTGCTACAGAGTTCTTGAAGTGGTGGCCTAACTACGG
CTACACTAGAAGGACAGTATTTGGTATCTGCGCTCTGCTGAAGCCAGTTACCTTCGGAAAAAGAGTTGGT
AGCTCTTGATCCGGCAAACAAACCACCGCTGGTAGCGGTGGTTTTTTTGTTTGCAAGCAGCAGATTACGC
GCAGAAAAAAAGGATCTCAAGAAGATCCTTTGATCTTTTCTACGGGGTGGAGCGCAAAAAACCCCGCCCC
TGACAGGGCGGGGTTTTTTCGCGATCGAAGACCCAATTGGAGACCCTCGAGGGATCCGGTCTCCGATCGG
GTCTTCAATTCATGGACATGGAGGCCCAGAATACCCTCCTTGACAGTCTTGACGTGCGCAGCTCAGGGGC
ATGATGTGACTGTCGCCCGTACATTTAGCCCATACATCCCCATGTATAATCATTTGCATCCATACATTTT
GATGGCCGCACGGCGCGAAGCAAAAATTACGGCTCCTCGCTGCAGACGTGCGAGCAGGGAAACGCTCCCC
TCACAGACGCGTTGAATTGTCCCCACGCCGCGCCCCTGTAGAGAAATATAAAAGGTTAGGATTTGCCACT
GAGGTTCTTCTTTCATATACTTCCTTTTAAAATCTTGCTAGGATACAGTTCTCACATCACATCCGAACAT
AAACAACCATGGGTAAGGAAAAGACTCACGTTTCGAGGCCGCGATTAAATTCCAACATGGATGCTGATTT
ATATGGGTATAAATGGGCTCGCGATAATGTCGGGCAATCAGGTGCGACAATCTATCGATTGTATGGGAAG
CCCGATGCGCCAGAGTTGTTTCTGAAACATGGCAAAGGTAGCGTTGCCAATGATGTTACAGATGAGATGG
TCAGACTAAACTGGCTGACGGAATTTATGCCTCTTCCGACCATCAAGCATTTTATCCGTACTCCTGATGA
TGCATGGTTACTCACCACTGCGATCCCCGGCAAAACAGCATTCCAGGTATTAGAAGAATATCCTGATTCA
GGTGAAAATATTGTTGATGCGCTGGCAGTGTTCCTGCGCCGGTTGCATTCGATTCCTGTTTGTAATTGTC
CTTTTAACAGCGATCGCGTATTTCGTCTCGCTCAGGCGCAATCACGAATGAATAACGGTTTGGTTGATGC
GAGTGATTTTGATGACGAGCGTAATGGCTGGCCTGTTGAACAAGTCTGGAAAGAAATGCATAAGCTTTTG
CCATTCTCACCGGATTCAGTCGTCACTCATGGTGATTTCTCACTTGATAACCTTATTTTTGACGAGGGGA
AATTAATAGGTTGTATTGATGTTGGACGAGTCGGAATCGCAGACCGATACCAGGATCTTGCCATCCTATG
GAACTGCCTCGGTGAGTTTTCTCCTTCATTACAGAAACGGCTTTTTCAAAAATATGGTATTGATAATCCT
GATATGAATAAATTGCAGTTTCATTTGATGCTCGATGAGTTTTTCTAATCAGTACTGACAATAAAAAGAT
TCTTGTTTTCAAGAACTTGTCATTTGTATAGTTTTTTTATATTGTAGTTGTTCTATTTTAATCAAATGTT
AGCGTGATTTATATTTTTTTTCGCCTCGACATCATCTGCCCAGATGCGAAGTTAAGTGCGCAGAAAGTAA
TATCATGCGTCAATCGTATGTGAATGCTGGTCGCTATACTGGCTTGTAAGCAATCTGGACAATTATGTAA
GCGGGTTACGTAAACAGTTATGTAAGCAGAAAAATTTCAAACGACAAAACTTGGGGTCTACAGACACAGT
AGCCAGAAGATTGCACTACCATTCGACTCCTCATGACCCACTCTTTCGATCCATGTAGTTAGGTTACCGT
TTTTCCTAATATTTAAGGATGTTGAAAATTCATTTTCATTTTTTTCGTTTTTAAGATTTTCTCACAACTC
TTCCAAAGATTACTAGTTGACTTTTCAAATATTTAGGGTATTTTTCTCACTTTTTCCTAGCAAACTCCAA
TTGGTGGGTTCAGTGCAATGGAGTATCACCTTGCAACCACAACGTAATAGCTAACTTGTGGCCACCATGT
CTGGTTGTAGAGATAATTGGATTCTAATGTGGATCACATGACTACTCACGTGTCAAAAACCCAACCTGAC
TTGGCCCAGCTTAGCAAGAATATTTCGAATCCACTCTTGTGGCCTAGTGGAC
Features (pLannotate 1.2.2; 4 found; start..end, strand, type, name):
     62..650     -  rep_origin     ori: high-copy-number ColE1/pMB1/pBR322/pUC origin of replication
    785..1128    +  promoter       TEF promoter: Ashbya gossypii TEF promoter
   1129..1938    +  CDS            KanR: aminoglycoside phosphotransferase; aph(3')-Ia; confers resistance to kanamycin
   1944..2141    +  terminator     TEF terminator: Ashbya gossypii TEF terminator
