[The description below was written by a language model from this plasmid's Addgene catalogue record and pLannotate feature annotations shown in this document.]
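Description:
BB3nK_ext_AC is a compact 2,642 bp empty backbone listed as a bacterial and yeast expression vector. It is intended as a recipient plasmid for assembling donor DNA templates made up of two expression units. It comes from work on CRISPR/Cas9-mediated homology-directed genome editing in Pichia pastoris, where such donor templates serve as the repair substrate that directs integration or replacement at a Cas9-cut locus. The record gives the cloning method only as restriction enzyme based. It does not name the enzymes, the cloning sites or the fusion overhangs used for assembly. No insert is present, so any promoters, coding sequences, terminators and homology regions of the expression units are supplied by the user.

The annotated features cover propagation and selection only. A high-copy ColE1/pUC-type origin maintains the plasmid in E. coli. No yeast replication origin is annotated, which fits the use of the assembled product as an integrating or transient donor rather than an episome. A single marker cassette serves both hosts. It consists of the aminoglycoside phosphotransferase gene aph(3')-Ia (KanR) flanked by the Ashbya gossypii TEF promoter and TEF terminator, an arrangement that resembles the widely used kanMX module. This cassette matches the catalogue's kanamycin resistance in bacteria and G418 selection in yeast. About 500 bp downstream of the terminator, extending around to the origin, carries no annotation. The assembly site may lie in this stretch, but the feature table does not identify it.
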