Addgene plasmid #108686: BB3nK_ext_AC
Purpose: (Empty Backbone) Plasmid for assembly of donor DNA templates consisting of two expression units
Depositing lab: Brigitte Gasser. Depositing organization: Universitaet fur Bodenkultur Wien (BOKU-WIEN). Publication: CRISPR/Cas9-Mediated Homology-Directed Genome Editing in Pichia pastoris. Gassler T, Heistinger L, Mattanovich D, Gasser B, Prielhofer R. Methods Mol Biol. 2019;1923:211-225. doi: 10.1007/978-1-4939-9024-5_9. PubMed 30737742.
Backbone
  Vector backbone: BB3nK_ext_AC
  Backbone size (bp): 2642
  Vector type: Bacterial Expression, Yeast Expression
  Selectable markers: G418
Growth in bacteria
  Bacterial resistance: Kanamycin, 50 μg/mL
  Growth temperature: 37°C
  Growth strain: DH5alpha
  Copy number: High Copy
Gene/Insert
  Cloning method: Restriction Enzyme
Terms and licenses: Academic/Nonprofit Terms; Industry Terms: Not Available to Industry
Depositor comments: Additional Publication: Prielhofer, R. etal (2017) BMC Syst Biol. 11,123 (PMID:29221460)
How to cite: BB3nK_ext_AC was a gift from Brigitte Gasser (Addgene plasmid # 108686 ; http://n2t.net/addgene:108686 ; RRID:Addgene_108686)
